>Addgene plasmid #77476 | CAMK1 gRNA (BRDN0001145955) | addgene full sequence | sequence record 187836 | Addgene Assembled Sequence
CCCGGGTGCAAAGATGGATAAAGTTTTAAACAGAGAGGAATCTTTGCAGCTAATGGACCTTCTAGGTCTT
GAAAGGAGTGGGAATTGGCTCCGGTGCCCGTCAGTGGGCAGAGCGCACATCGCCCACAGTCCCCGAGAAG
TTGGGGGGAGGGGTCGGCAATTGATCCGGTGCCTAGAGAAGGTGGCGCGGGGTAAACTGGGAAAGTGATG
TCGTGTACTGGCTCCGCCTTTTTCCCGAGGGTGGGGGAGAACCGTATATAAGTGCAGTAGTCGCCGTGAA
CGTTCTTTTTCGCAACGGGTTTGCCGCCAGAACACAGGTAAGTGCCGTGTGTGGTTCCCGCGGGCCTGGC
CTCTTTACGGGTTATGGCCCTTGCGTGCCTTGAATTACTTCCACCTGGCTGCAGTACGTGATTCTTGATC
CCGAGCTTCGGGTTGGAAGTGGGTGGGAGAGTTCGAGGCCTTGCGCTTAAGGAGCCCCTTCGCCTCGTGC
TTGAGTTGAGGCCTGGCCTGGGCGCTGGGGCCGCCGCGTGCGAATCTGGTGGCACCTTCGCGCCTGTCTC
GCTGCTTTCGATAAGTCTCTAGCCATTTAAAATTTTTGATGACCTGCTGCGACGCTTTTTTTCTGGCAAG
ATAGTCTTGTAAATGCGGGCCAAGATCTGCACACTGGTATTTCGGTTTTTGGGGCCGCGGGCGGCGACGG
GGCCCGTGCGTCCCAGCGCACATGTTCGGCGAGGCGGGGCCTGCGAGCGCGGCCACCGAGAATCGGACGG
GGGTAGTCTCAAGCTGGCCGGCCTGCTCTGGTGCCTGGCCTCGCGCCGCCGTGTATCGCCCCGCCCTGGG
CGGCAAGGCTGGCCCGGTCGGCACCAGTTGCGTGAGCGGAAAGATGGCCGCTTCCCGGCCCTGCTGCAGG
GAGCTCAAAATGGAGGACGCGGCGCTCGGGAGAGCGGGCGGGTGAGTCACCCACACAAAGGAAAAGGGCC
TTTCCGTCCTCAGCCGTCGCTTCATGTGACTCCACGGAGTACCGGGCGCCGTCCAGGCACCTCGATTAGT
TCTCGAGCTTTTGGAGTACGTCGTCTTTAGGTTGGGGGGAGGGGTTTTATGCGATGGAGTTTCCCCACAC
TGAGTGGGTGGAGACTGAAGTTAGGCCAGCTTGGCACTTGATGTAATTCTCCTTGGAATTTGCCCTTTTT
GAGTTTGGATCTTGGTTCATTCTCAAGCCTCAGACAGTGGTTCAAAGTTTTTTTCTTCCATTTCAGGTGT
CGTGACGTACGGCCACCATGACCGAGTACAAGCCCACGGTGCGCCTCGCCACCCGCGACGACGTCCCCAG
GGCCGTACGCACCCTCGCCGCCGCGTTCGCCGACTACCCCGCCACGCGCCACACCGTCGATCCGGACCGC
CACATCGAGCGGGTCACCGAGCTGCAAGAACTCTTCCTCACGCGCGTCGGGCTCGACATCGGCAAGGTGT
GGGTCGCGGACGACGGCGCCGCCGTGGCGGTCTGGACCACGCCGGAGAGCGTCGAAGCGGGGGCGGTGTT
CGCCGAGATCGGCCCGCGCATGGCCGAGTTGAGCGGTTCCCGGCTGGCCGCGCAGCAACAGATGGAAGGC
CTCCTGGCGCCGCACCGGCCCAAGGAGCCCGCGTGGTTCCTGGCCACCGTCGGAGTCTCGCCCGACCACC
AGGGCAAGGGTCTGGGCAGCGCCGTCGTGCTCCCCGGAGTGGAGGCGGCCGAGCGCGCCGGGGTGCCCGC
CTTCCTGGAGACCTCCGCGCCCCGCAACCTCCCCTTCTACGAGCGGCTCGGCTTCACCGTCACCGCCGAC
GTCGAGGTGCCCGAAGGACCGCGCACCTGGTGCATGACCCGCAAGCCCGGTGCCTGAACGCGTTAAGTCG
ACAATCAACCTCTGGATTACAAAATTTGTGAAAGATTGACTGGTATTCTTAACTATGTTGCTCCTTTTAC
GCTATGTGGATACGCTGCTTTAATGCCTTTGTATCATGCTATTGCTTCCCGTATGGCTTTCATTTTCTCC
TCCTTGTATAAATCCTGGTTGCTGTCTCTTTATGAGGAGTTGTGGCCCGTTGTCAGGCAACGTGGCGTGG
TGTGCACTGTGTTTGCTGACGCAACCCCCACTGGTTGGGGCATTGCCACCACCTGTCAGCTCCTTTCCGG
GACTTTCGCTTTCCCCCTCCCTATTGCCACGGCGGAACTCATCGCCGCCTGCCTTGCCCGCTGCTGGACA
GGGGCTCGGCTGTTGGGCACTGACAATTCCGTGGTGTTGTCGGGGAAATCATCGTCCTTTCCTTGGCTGC
TCGCCTGTGTTGCCACCTGGATTCTGCGCGGGACGTCCTTCTGCTACGTCCCTTCGGCCCTCAATCCAGC
GGACCTTCCTTCCCGCGGCCTGCTGCCGGCTCTGCGGCCTCTTCCGCGTCTTCGCCTTCGCCCTCAGACG
AGTCGGATCTCCCTTTGGGCCGCCTCCCCGCGTCGACTTTAAGACCAATGACTTACAAGGCAGCTGTAGA
TCTTAGCCACTTTTTAAAAGAAAAGGGGGGACTGGAAGGGCTAATTCACTCCCAACGAAGACAAGATCTG
CTTTTTGCTTGTACTGGGTCTCTCTGGTTAGACCAGATCTGAGCCTGGGAGCTCTCTGGCTAACTAGGGA
ACCCACTGCTTAAGCCTCAATAAAGCTTGCCTTGAGTGCTTCAAGTAGTGTGTGCCCGTCTGTTGTGTGA
CTCTGGTAACTAGAGATCCCTCAGACCCTTTTAGTCAGTGTGGAAAATCTCTAGCAGTACGTATAGTAGT
TCATGTCATCTTATTATTCAGTATTTATAACTTGCAAAGAAATGAATATCAGAGAGTGAGAGGAACTTGT
TTATTGCAGCTTATAATGGTTACAAATAAAGCAATAGCATCACAAATTTCACAAATAAAGCATTTTTTTC
ACTGCATTCTAGTTGTGGTTTGTCCAAACTCATCAATGTATCTTATCATGTCTGGCTCTAGCTATCCCGC
CCCTAACTCCGCCCATCCCGCCCCTAACTCCGCCCAGTTCCGCCCATTCTCCGCCCCATGGCTGACTAAT
TTTTTTTATTTATGCAGAGGCCGAGGCCGCCTCGGCCTCTGAGCTATTCCAGAAGTAGTGAGGAGGCTTT
TTTGGAGGCCTAGGGACGTACCCAATTCGCCCTATAGTGAGTCGTATTACGCGCGCTCACTGGCCGTCGT
TTTACAACGTCGTGACTGGGAAAACCCTGGCGTTACCCAACTTAATCGCCTTGCAGCACATCCCCCTTTC
GCCAGCTGGCGTAATAGCGAAGAGGCCCGCACCGATCGCCCTTCCCAACAGTTGCGCAGCCTGAATGGCG
AATGGG
[124 nt withheld, positions 3367-3490]
C
[91 nt withheld, positions 3492-3582]
A
[49 nt withheld, positions 3584-3632]
CCTTTGACGTTGGAGTCCACGTTCTTT
[37 nt withheld, positions 3660-3696]
ACCCTATCTCGGTCTATTCTTTTGATTTATAAGGGATTTTGCCGATTTCGGCCTATTGGTTAAAAAATGA
GCTGATTTAACAAAAATTTAACGCGAATTTTAACAAAATATTAACGCTTACAATTTAGGTGGCACTTTTC
GGGGAAATGTGCGCGGAACCCCTATTTGTTTATTTTTCTAAATACATTCAAATATGTATCCGCTCATGAG
ACAATAACCCTGATAAATGCTTCAATAATATTGAAAAAGGAAGAGTATGAGTATTCAACATTTCCGTGTC
GCCCTTATTCCCTTTTTTGCGGCATTTTGCCTTCCTGTTTTTGCTCACCCAGAAACGCTGGTGAAAGTAA
AAGATGCTGAAGATCAGTTGGGTGCACGAGTGGGTTACATCGAACTGGATCTCAACAGCGGTAAGATCCT
TGAGAGTTTTCGCCCCGAAGAACGTTTTCCAATGATGAGCACTTTTAAAGTTCTGCTATGTGGCGCGGTA
TTATCCCGTATTGACGCCGGGCAAGAGCAACTCGGTCGCCGCATACACTATTCTCAGAATGACTTGGTTG
AGTACTCACCAGTCACAGAAAAGCATCTTACGGATGGCATGACAGTAAGAGAATTATGCAGTGCTGCCAT
AACCATGAGTGATAACACTGCGGCCAACTTACTTCTGACAACGATCGGAGGACCGAAGGAGCTAACCGCT
TTTTTGCACAACATGGGGGATCATGTAACTCGCCTTGATCGTTGGGAACCGGAGCTGAATGAAGCCATAC
CAAACGACGAGCGTGACACCACGATGCCTGTAGCAATGGCAACAACGTTGCGCAAACTATTAACTGGCGA
ACTACTTACTCTAGCTTCCCGGCAACAATTAATAGACTGGATGGAGGCGGATAAAGTTGCAGGACCACTT
CTGCGCTCGGCCCTTCCGGCTGGCTGGTTTATTGCTGATAAATCTGGAGCCGGTGAGCGTGGGTCTCGCG
GTATCATTGCAGCACTGGGGCCAGATGGTAAGCCCTCCCGTATCGTAGTTATCTACACGACGGGGAGTCA
GGCAACTATGGATGAACGAAATAGACAGATCGCTGAGATAGGTGCCTCACTGATTAAGCATTGGTAACTG
TCAGACCAAGTTTACTCATATATACTTTAGATTGATTTAAAACTTCATTTTTAATTTAAAAGGATCTAGG
TGAAGATCCTTTTTGATAATCTCATGACCAAAATCCCTTAACGTGAGTTTTCGTTCCACTGAGCGTCAGA
CCCCGTAGAAAAGATCAAAGGATCTTCTTGAGATCCTTTTTTTCTGCGCGTAATCTGCTGCTTGCAAACA
AAAAAACCACCGCTACCAGCGGTGGTTTGTTTGCCGGATCAAGAGCTACCAACTCTTTTTCCGAAGGTAA
CTGGCTTCAGCAGAGCGCAGATACCAAATACTGTTCTTCTAGTGTAGCCGTAGTTAGGCCACCACTTCAA
GAACTCTGTAGCACCGCCTACATACCTCGCTCTGCTAATCCTGTTACCAGTGGCTGCTGCCAGTGGCGAT
AAGTCGTGTCTTACCGGGTTGGACTCAAGACGATAGTTACCGGATAAGGCGCAGCGGTCGGGCTGAACGG
GGGGTTCGTGCACACAGCCCAGCTTGGAGCGAACGACCTACACCGAACTGAGATACCTACAGCGTGAGCT
ATGAGAAAGCGCCACGCTTCCCGAAGGGAGAAAGGCGGACAGGTATCCGGTAAGCGGCAGGGTCGGAACA
GGAGAGCGCACGAGGGAGCTTCCAGGGGGAAACGCCTGGTATCTTTATAGTCCTGTCGGGTTTCGCCACC
TCTGACTTGAGCGTCGATTTTTGTGATGCTCGTCAGGGGGGCGGAGCCTATGGAAAAACGCCAGCAACGC
GGCCTTTTTACGGTTCCTGGCCTTTTGCTGGCCTTTTGCTCACATGTTCTTTCCTGCGTTATCCCCTGAT
TCTGTGGATAACCGTATTACCGCCTTTGAGTGAGCTGATACCGCTCGCCGCAGCCGAACGACCGAGCGCA
GCGAGTCAGTGAGCGAGGAAGCGGAAGAGCGCCCAATACGCAAACCGCCTCTCCCCGCGCGTTGGCCGAT
TCATTAATGCAGCTGGCACGACAGGTTTCCCGACTGGAAAGCGGGCAGTGAGCGCAACGCAATTAATGTG
AGTTAGCTCACTCATTAGGCACCCCAGGCTTTACACTTTATGCTTCCGGCTCGTATGTTGTGTGGAATTG
TGAGCGGATAACAATTTCACACAGGAAACAGCTATGACCATGATTACGCCAAGCGCGCAATTAACCCTCA
CTAAAGGGAACAAAAGCTGGAGCTGCAAGCTTAATGTAGTCTTATGCAATACTCTTGTAGTCTTGCAACA
TGGTAACGATGAGTTAGCAACATGCCTTACAAGGAGAGAAAAAGCACCGTGCATGCCGATTGGTGGAAGT
AAGGTGGTACGATCGTGCCTTATTAGGAAGGCAACAGACGGGTCTGACATGGATTGGACGAACCACTGAA
TTGCCGCATTGCAGAGATATTGTATTTAAGTGCCTAGCTCGATACATAAACGGGTCTCTCTGGTTAGACC
AGATCTGAGCCTGGGAGCTCTCTGGCTAACTAGGGAACCCACTGCTTAAGCCTCAATAAAGCTTGCCTTG
AGTGCTTCAAGTAGTGTGTGCCCGTCTGTTGTGTGACTCTGGTAACTAGAGATCCCTCAGACCCTTTTAG
TCAGTGTGGAAAATCTCTAGCAGTGGCGCCCGAACAGGGACTTGAAAGCGAAAGGGAAACCAGAGGAGCT
CTCTCGACGCAGGACTCGGCTTGCTGAAGCGCGCACGGCAAGAGGCGAGGGGCGGCGACTGGTGAGTACG
CCAAAAATTTTGACTAGCGGAGGCTAGAAGGAGAGAGATGGGTGCGAGAGCGTCAGTATTAAGCGGGGGA
GAATTAGATCGCGATGGGAAAAAATTCGGTTAAGGCCAGGGGGAAAGAAAAAATATAAATTAAAACATAT
AGTATGGGCAAGCAGGGAGCTAGAACGATTCGCAGTTAATCCTGGCCTGTTAGAAACATCAGAAGGCTGT
AGACAAATACTGGGACAGCTACAACCATCCCTTCAGACAGGATCAGAAGAACTTAGATCATTATATAATA
CAGTAGCAACCCTCTATTGTGTGCATCAAAGGATAGAGATAAAAGACACCAAGGAAGCTTTAGACAAGAT
AGAGGAAGAGCAAAACAAAAGTAAGACCACCGCACAGCAAGCGGCCGCTGATCTTCAGACCTGGAGGAGG
AGATATGAGGGACAATTGGAGAAGTGAATTATATAAATATAAAGTAGTAAAAATTGAACCATTAGGAGTA
GCACCCACCAAGGCAAAGAGAAGAGTGGTGCAGAGAGAAAAAAGAGCAGTGGGAATAGGAGCTTTGTTCC
TTGGGTTCTTGGGAGCAGCAGGAAGCACTATGGGCGCAGCGTCAATGACGCTGACGGTACAGGCCAGACA
ATTATTGTCTGGTATAGTGCAGCAGCAGAACAATTTGCTGAGGGCTATTGAGGCGCAACAGCATCTGTTG
CAACTCACAGTCTGGGGCATCAAGCAGCTCCAGGCAAGAATCCTGGCTGTGGAAAGATACCTAAAGGATC
AACAGCTCCTGGGGATTTGGGGTTGCTCTGGAAAACTCATTTGCACCACTGCTGTGCCTTGGAATGCTAG
TTGGAGTAATAAATCTCTGGAACAGATTTGGAATCACACGACCTGGATGGAGTGGGACAGAGAAATTAAC
AATTACACAAGCTTAATACACTCCTTAATTGAAGAATCGCAAAACCAGCAAGAAAAGAATGAACAAGAAT
TATTGGAATTAGATAAATGGGCAAGTTTGTGGAATTGGTTTAACATAACAAATTGGCTGTGGTATATAAA
ATTATTCATAATGATAGTAGGAGGCTTGGTAGGTTTAAGAATAGTTTTTGCTGTACTTTCTATAGTGAAT
AGAGTTAGGCAGGGATATTCACCATTATCGTTTCAGACCCACCTCCCAACCCCGAGGGGACCCAGAGAGG
GCCTATTTCCCATGATTCCTTCATATTTGCATATACGATACAAGGCTGTTAGAGAGATAATTAGAATTAA
TTTGACTGTAAACACAAAGATATTAGTACAAAATACGTGACGTAGAAAGTAATAATTTCTTGGGTAGTTT
GCAGTTTTAAAATTATGTTTTAAAATGGACTATCATATGCTTACCGTAACTTGAAAGTATTTCGATTTCT
TGGCTTTATATATCTTGTGGAAAGGACGAAACACCGTGTGGAAAAAGGCTTCTACAGTTTTAGAGCTAGA
AATAGCAAGTTAAAATAAGGCTAGTCCGTTATCAACTTGAAAAAGTGGCACCGAGTCGGTGCTTTTTTAA
GCTTGGCGTAACTAGATCTTGAGACAAATGGCAGTATTCATCCACAATTTTAAAAGAAAAGGGGGGATTG
GGGGGTACAGTGCAGGGGAAAGAATAGTAGACATAATAGCAACAGACATACAAACTAAAGAATTACAAAA
ACAAATTACAAAAATTCAAAATTTTCGGGTTTATTACAGGGACAGCAGAGATCCACTTTGGCGCCGGCTC
GAGGGGG
Features (pLannotate 1.2.2; 29 found; start..end, strand, type, name):
     14..80      +  CDS            small t antigen (fragment): SV40 (simian virus 40) small t antigen
    106..317     +  promoter       EF-1α core promoter: core promoter for human elongation factor EF-1α
    318..1256    +  intron         EF-1α intron A: intron upstream of the start codon of human EF-1α
   1278..1877    +  CDS            PuroR (fragment): puromycin N-acetyltransferase; pac from Streptomyces; confers resistance to puromycin
   1893..2481    +  misc_feature   WPRE: woodchuck hepatitis virus posttranscriptional regulatory element
   2532..2551    +  misc_feature   cPPT/CTS (fragment): central polypurine tract and central termination sequence of HIV-1
   2553..2786    +  LTR            3' LTR (ΔU3): self-inactivating 3' long terminal repeat (LTR) from HIV-1
   2864..2985    +  polyA_signal   SV40 poly(A) signal: SV40 polyadenylation signal
   3025..3160    +  rep_origin     SV40 ori: SV40 origin of replication
   3181..3199    -  promoter       T7 promoter: promoter for bacteriophage T7 RNA polymerase
   3207..3362    +  CDS            lacZα (fragment): LacZα fragment of β-galactosidase; lacZ fragment
   3367..3795    +  rep_origin     f1 ori (sequence partly withheld): f1 bacteriophage origin of replication; arrow indicates direction of (+) strand synthesis
   3848..3952    +  promoter       AmpR promoter: bla
   3953..4813    +  CDS            AmpR: β-lactamase; bla; confers resistance to ampicillin, carbenicillin, and related antibiotics
   4984..5572    +  rep_origin     ori: high-copy-number ColE1/pMB1/pBR322/pUC origin of replication
   5755..5847    +  CDS            lacI (fragment): lac repressor; lacI; The lac repressor binds to the lac operator to inhibit transcription in E. coli. This inhibition can be relieved by adding lactose or isopropyl-β-D-thiogalactopyranoside (IPTG).
   5860..5881    +  protein_bind   CAP binding site: CAP binding activates transcription in the presence of cAMP. E. coli catabolite activator protein
   5896..5926    +  promoter       lac promoter: promoter for the E. coli lac operon
   5934..5950    +  protein_bind   lac operator: The lac repressor binds to the lac operator to inhibit transcription in E. coli. This inhibition can be relieved by adding lactose or isopropyl-β-D-thiogalactopyranoside (IPTG). lac repressor encoded by lacI
   5995..6013    +  promoter       T3 promoter: promoter for bacteriophage T3 RNA polymerase
   6041..6267    +  promoter       RSV promoter: Rous sarcoma virus enhancer/promoter
   6268..6448    +  LTR            5' LTR (truncated): truncated 5' long terminal repeat (LTR) from HIV-1
   6495..6620    +  misc_feature   HIV-1 Ψ: packaging signal of human immunodeficiency virus type 1
   6604..6967    +  CDS            HIV-1 gag (fragment): gag protein from human immunodeficiency virus 1; gag
   7113..7346    +  misc_feature   RRE: The Rev response element (RRE) of HIV-1 allows for Rev-dependent mRNA export from the nucleus to the cytoplasm.
   7723..7749    +  CDS            Rev (fragment): human immunodeficiency virus 1 (HIV-1) Rev protein; rev; enhances nuclear export of unspliced and incompletely spliced viral mRNAs
   7753..7993    +  promoter       U6 promoter: RNA polymerase III promoter for human U6 snRNA
   8023..8098    +  misc_RNA       gRNA scaffold: guide RNA scaffold for the Streptococcus pyogenes CRISPR/Cas9 system
   8154..8271    +  misc_feature   cPPT/CTS: central polypurine tract and central termination sequence of HIV-1
