[The description below was written by a language model from this plasmid's Addgene catalogue record and pLannotate feature annotations shown in this document.]
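Description:
CAMK1 gRNA (BRDN0001145955) is a third-generation lentiviral CRISPR guide plasmid built on the lentiGuide-Puro backbone. It expresses a single guide RNA directed against human CAMK1, which encodes calcium/calmodulin-dependent protein kinase I, and the guide was designed against the NM_003656.4 reference transcript. The 8.3 kb plasmid is propagated in E. coli at high copy from a ColE1/pUC-type origin under ampicillin selection (AmpR). It also carries an f1 origin and residual lac, T7 and T3 cloning-vector elements that play no role in its function in mammalian cells.

The lentiviral transfer cassette begins with an RSV promoter fused to a truncated HIV-1 5' LTR, which makes genomic RNA production in packaging cells independent of Tat. This is followed by the Ψ packaging signal with a gag fragment, the RRE for Rev-dependent nuclear export, and a cPPT/CTS that aids nuclear import. The cassette ends in a self-inactivating ΔU3 3' LTR with a downstream SV40 poly(A) signal. Between the LTRs, a human U6 RNA polymerase III promoter drives the CAMK1-specific spacer, which sits in the gap between the promoter and the Streptococcus pyogenes gRNA scaffold. A separate EF-1α core promoter with its intron A drives puromycin N-acetyltransferase, allowing selection of transduced cells, and a WPRE enhances transcript expression.

The plasmid does not encode Cas9. It is therefore meant for cells that already express Cas9 or for use together with a separate Cas9 lentivirus. It corresponds to an individual clone from a human kinome guide collection and is suited to knockout of CAMK1 in human cells.
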