Addgene plasmid #77476: CAMK1 gRNA (BRDN0001145955)
Purpose: 3rd generation lentiviral gRNA plasmid targeting human CAMK1
Depositing lab: John Doench & David Root. Depositing organization: Broad Institute. Publication: Optimized sgRNA design to maximize activity and minimize off-target effects of CRISPR-Cas9. Doench JG, Fusi N, Sullender M, Hegde M, Vaimberg EW, Donovan KF, Smith I, Tothova Z, Wilen C, Orchard R, Virgin HW, Listgarten J, Root DE. Nat Biotechnol. 2016 Jan 18. doi: 10.1038/nbt.3437. PubMed 26780180.
Backbone
  Vector backbone: lentiGuide-Puro
  Backbone manufacturer: Zhang Lab (Addgene plasmid # 52963)
  Vector type: Mammalian Expression, Lentiviral, CRISPR
  Selectable markers: Puromycin
Growth in bacteria
  Bacterial resistance: Ampicillin, 100 μg/mL
  Growth temperature: 37°C
  Growth strain: DH5alpha
  Copy number: High Copy
Gene/Insert
  Gene/Insert name: CAMK1 (alt names: CAMK1; NM_003656.4)
  gRNA/shRNA sequence: TGTGGAAAAAGGCTTCTACA
  Species: H. sapiens (human)
  Entrez Gene: CAMK1 (a.k.a. CAMKI)
  Promoter: hU6
  Cloning method: Unknown
  Sequencing primers: 5′ U6-F; 3′ pS2-R
Terms and licenses: Academic/Nonprofit Terms; Industry Terms: Not Available to Industry
Depositor comments: The gRNA was designed to target the following Genbank reference sequence(s): NM_003656.4. Note that this plasmid does NOT contain Cas9. It should be used in conjunction with lentiCas9-Blast (Addgene #52962) or otherwise with cell lines already expressing Cas9. Browse the full kinome gRNA library at http://www.addgene.org/pooled-library/broadgpp-human-kinome/ or visit http://www.broadinstitute.org/rnai/public/ for detailed protocols and information.
How to cite: CAMK1 gRNA (BRDN0001145955) was a gift from John Doench & David Root (Addgene plasmid # 77476 ; http://n2t.net/addgene:77476 ; RRID:Addgene_77476)
