>Addgene plasmid #77476 | CAMK1 gRNA (BRDN0001145955) | depositor partial sequence | sequence record 144936 | Target Sequence
TGTGGAAAAAGGCTTCTACA
