>Addgene plasmid #77476 | CAMK1 gRNA (BRDN0001145955) | addgene partial sequence | sequence record 187835 | hU6-F
TAGAAAGTAATAATTTCTTGGGTAGTTTGCAGTTTTAAAATTATGTTTTAAAATGGACTATCATATGCTT
ACCGTAACTTGAAAGTATTTCGATTTCTTGGCTTTATATATCTTGTGGAAAGGACGAAACACCGTGTGGA
AAAAGGCTTCTACAGTTTTAGAGCTAGAAATAGCAAGTTAAAATAAGGCTAGTCCGTTATCAACTTGAAA
AAGTGGCACCGAGTCGGTGCTTTTTTAAGCTTGGCGTAACTAGATCTTGAGACAAATGGCAGTATTCATC
CACAATTTTAAAAGAAAAGGGGGGATTGGGGGGTACAGTGCAGGGGAAAGAATAGTAGACATAATAGCAA
CAGACATACAAACTAAAGAATTACAAAAACAAATTACAAAAATTCAAAATTTTCGGGTTTATTACAGGGA
CAGCAGAGATCCACTTTGGCGCCGGCTCGAGGGGGCCCGGGTGCAAAGATGGATAAAGTTTTAAACAGAG
AGGAATCTTTGCAGCTAATGGACCTTCTAGGTCTTGAAAGGAGTGGGAATTGGCTCCGGTGCCCGTCAGT
GGGCAGAGCG
